Addgene plasmid #125891: VI_pAAV-ProA7-GFP-WPRE
Purpose: Targeting expression to neuronal and glial cell types in mice, non-human primates, and human retina
Depositing lab: Botond Roska. Depositing organization: Friedrich Miescher Institute for Biomedical Research. Publication: Targeting neuronal and glial cell types with synthetic promoter AAVs in mice, non-human primates and humans. Juttner J, Szabo A, Gross-Scherf B, Morikawa RK, Rompani SB, Hantz P, Szikra T, Esposti F, Cowan CS, Bharioke A, Patino-Alvarez CP, Keles O, Kusnyerik A, Azoulay T, Hartl D, Krebs AR, Schubeler D, Hajdu RI, Lukats A, Nemeth J, Nagy ZZ, Wu KC, Wu RH, Xiang L, Fang XL, Jin ZB, Goldblum D, Hasler PW, Scholl HPN, Krol J, Roska B. Nat Neurosci. 2019 Jul 8. pii: 10.1038/s41593-019-0431-2. doi: 10.1038/s41593-019-0431-2. PubMed 31285614.
Backbone
  Vector backbone: pAAV
  Vector type: AAV
Growth in bacteria
  Bacterial resistance: Ampicillin, 100 μg/mL
  Growth temperature: 37°C
  Growth strain: NEB Stable
  Copy number: High Copy
Gene/Insert
  Gene/Insert name: GFP (alt name: ChR2(L132C)-EGFP)
  Species: Synthetic
  Promoter: ProA7
  Cloning method: Restriction Enzyme; 5′ cloning site Unknown (unknown if destroyed); 3′ cloning site Unknown (unknown if destroyed)
Terms and licenses: Academic/Nonprofit Terms; Industry Terms: Not Available to Industry
Depositor comments: Please visit https://www.biorxiv.org/content/early/2018/10/04/434720.full.pdf for BioRxiv preprint
How to cite: VI_pAAV-ProA7-GFP-WPRE was a gift from Botond Roska (Addgene plasmid # 125891 ; http://n2t.net/addgene:125891 ; RRID:Addgene_125891)
