[The description below was written by a language model from this plasmid's Addgene catalogue record and pLannotate feature annotations shown in this document.]
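Description:
VI_pAAV-ProA7-GFP-WPRE is an adeno-associated virus transfer plasmid built on a pAAV backbone, intended for packaging a reporter cassette into recombinant AAV. In bacteria it is maintained through a high-copy ColE1/pUC-type origin and selected with ampicillin via the β-lactamase gene and its native promoter. An f1 phage origin and remnants of a lac cloning region (lacZα and lacI fragments, CAP site, lac promoter and operator) are also present in the backbone and have no role in the viral payload.

The payload lies between two AAV2 inverted terminal repeats, both annotated as partial matches; ITRs are the cis elements needed for replication and encapsidation of the vector genome. The catalogue entry names ProA7, a synthetic promoter, as the driver of expression. It is not annotated in the feature table, but the unannotated stretch of roughly 600 nt between the upstream ITR and the reporter is where it would be expected to sit. Downstream is a mammalian codon-optimised EGFP coding sequence, followed by a WPRE fragment, which enhances transcript stability and expression, and the bovine growth hormone polyadenylation signal. The catalogue lists ChR2(L132C)-EGFP as an alternative insert name, but the feature table shows only a standalone EGFP reading frame of normal length, with no room for a channelrhodopsin fusion, so the sequenced plasmid appears to be the GFP-only version.

The stated purpose is targeting expression to neuronal and glial cell types in the retina of mice, non-human primates and humans. The record does not say which cell population ProA7 labels. EGFP fluorescence would serve as the readout of the promoter's specificity after AAV delivery.
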