Features (pLannotate 1.2.2; 14 found; start..end, strand, type, name):
    736..1455    +  CDS            EGFP: the original enhanced GFP (Yang et al., 1996) mammalian codon-optimized
   1469..2010    +  misc_feature   WPRE (fragment): woodchuck hepatitis virus posttranscriptional regulatory element
   2024..2231    +  polyA_signal   bGH poly(A) signal: bovine growth hormone polyadenylation signal
   2319..2449    +  repeat_region  AAV2 ITR (fragment): inverted terminal repeat of adeno-associated virus serotype 2 inverted
   2463..2620    +  CDS            lacZα (fragment): LacZα fragment of β-galactosidase; lacZ fragment
   2625..3053    +  rep_origin     f1 ori (sequence partly withheld): f1 bacteriophage origin of replication; arrow indicates direction of (+) strand synthesis
   3106..3210    +  promoter       AmpR promoter: bla
   3211..4071    +  CDS            AmpR: β-lactamase; bla; confers resistance to ampicillin, carbenicillin, and related antibiotics
   4242..4830    +  rep_origin     ori: high-copy-number ColE1/pMB1/pBR322/pUC origin of replication
   5013..5105    +  CDS            lacI (fragment): lac repressor; lacI; The lac repressor binds to the lac operator to inhibit transcription in E. coli. This inhibition can be relieved by adding lactose or isopropyl-β-D-thiogalactopyranoside (IPTG).
   5118..5139    +  protein_bind   CAP binding site: CAP binding activates transcription in the presence of cAMP. E. coli catabolite activator protein
   5154..5184    +  promoter       lac promoter: promoter for the E. coli lac operon
   5192..5208    +  protein_bind   lac operator: The lac repressor binds to the lac operator to inhibit transcription in E. coli. This inhibition can be relieved by adding lactose or isopropyl-β-D-thiogalactopyranoside (IPTG). lac repressor encoded by lacI
   5269..130     -  repeat_region  AAV2 ITR (fragment) (across the origin): inverted terminal repeat of adeno-associated virus serotype 2 inverted
>Addgene plasmid #125891 | VI_pAAV-ProA7-GFP-WPRE | addgene full sequence | sequence record 258175 | Addgene NGS Result
CTGCGCGCTCGCTCGCTCACTGAGGCCGCCCGGGCAAAGCCCGGGCGTCGGGCGACCTTTGGTCGCCCGG
CCTCAGTGAGCGAGCGAGCGCGCAGAGAGGGAGTGGCCAACTCCATCACTAGGGGTTCCTTGTAGTTAAT
GATTAACCCGCCATGCTACTTATCTACGTAGCCATGCTCTAGGAAGATCGGAATTCGCCCTTAAGCTAGC
CATCCTGAGAGATGAGCCAGGACAAAGAACCAGTAATAGCTCCTGGAGCAGCACATCTGTTTTGCCAGGA
TTATCCCTTGGATCTCTTAAAACCGAGACCTTGTAATCTGAAGACTCAACTTGGGCTGTACCCTTAACCT
TCAGCTCTATGATGCAAGTGAGTCCACAGGACCGGAGGCTTTGAGATGAGCTTTTCAGAAGGGAGGAGTT
GGCCGCTTGCTCCCAGAGCTCCAGCACCTGCATTCTTCTGGCTATGTCAGAAGCCAGATCATTTCCCTCG
TTAAAAACAAAAACAAAAAAACAAACAAACAAAATGTTAGTCTTTGCCCTTTATCTGCCTGGCAAAGCTT
TTAATTGGCTTGATCTGTCATTCCGCTAGACATAAAGGGGACAATCCCCGGATTAGGAAGGAGCTCTCCA
GCTCGGGTAAGGAGTCTCAAGGCAAGGTAGGCAAGCACCACCGGTCCGCACTCTCGCCCAGCTTTTACGG
GAAGAAGAGAGATATCCATCACACTGGCGGCCGCCATGGTGAGCAAGGGCGAGGAGCTGTTCACCGGGGT
GGTGCCCATCCTGGTCGAGCTGGACGGCGACGTAAACGGCCACAAGTTCAGCGTGTCCGGCGAGGGCGAG
GGCGATGCCACCTACGGCAAGCTGACCCTGAAGTTCATCTGCACCACCGGCAAGCTGCCCGTGCCCTGGC
CCACCCTCGTGACCACCCTGACCTACGGCGTGCAGTGCTTCAGCCGCTACCCCGACCACATGAAGCAGCA
CGACTTCTTCAAGTCCGCCATGCCCGAAGGCTACGTCCAGGAGCGCACCATCTTCTTCAAGGACGACGGC
AACTACAAGACCCGCGCCGAGGTGAAGTTCGAGGGCGACACCCTGGTGAACCGCATCGAGCTGAAGGGCA
TCGACTTCAAGGAGGACGGCAACATCCTGGGGCACAAGCTGGAGTACAACTACAACAGCCACAACGTCTA
TATCATGGCCGACAAGCAGAAGAACGGCATCAAGGTGAACTTCAAGATCCGCCACAACATCGAGGACGGC
AGCGTGCAGCTCGCCGACCACTACCAGCAGAACACCCCCATCGGCGACGGCCCCGTGCTGCTGCCCGACA
ACCACTACCTGAGCACCCAGTCCGCCCTGAGCAAAGACCCCAACGAGAAGCGCGATCACATGGTCCTGCT
GGAGTTCGTGACCGCCGCCGGGATCACTCTCGGCATGGACGAGCTGTACAAGTAATAAGCTTGGATCCAA
TCAACCTCTGGATTACAAAATTTGTGAAAGATTGACTGGTATTCTTAACTATGTTGCTCCTTTTACGCTA
TGTGGATACGCTGCTTTAATGCCTTTGTATCATGCTATTGCTTCCCGTATGGCTTTCATTTTCTCCTCCT
TGTATAAATCCTGGTTGCTGTCTCTTTATGAGGAGTTGTGGCCCGTTGTCAGGCAACGTGGCGTGGTGTG
CACTGTGTTTGCTGACGCAACCCCCACTGGTTGGGGCATTGCCACCACCTGTCAGCTCCTTTCCGGGACT
TTCGCTTTCCCCCTCCCTATTGCCACGGCGGAACTCATCGCCGCCTGCCTTGCCCGCTGCTGGACAGGGG
CTCGGCTGTTGGGCACTGACAATTCCGTGGTGTTGTCGGGGAAATCATCGTCCTTTCCTTGGCTGCTCGC
CTGTGTTGCCACCTGGATTCTGCGCGGGACGTCCTTCTGCTACGTCCCTTCGGCCCTCAATCCAGCGGAC
CTTCCTTCCCGCGGCCTGCTGCCGGCTCTGCGGCCTCTTCCGCGTCTTCGAGATCTGCCTCGACTGTGCC
TTCTAGTTGCCAGCCATCTGTTGTTTGCCCCTCCCCCGTGCCTTCCTTGACCCTGGAAGGTGCCACTCCC
ACTGTCCTTTCCTAATAAAATGAGGAAATTGCATCGCATTGTCTGAGTAGGTGTCATTCTATTCTGGGGG
GTGGGGTGGGGCAGGACAGCAAGGGGGAGGATTGGGAAGACAATAGCAGGCATGCTGGGGACTCGAGTTA
AGGGCGAATTCCCGATAAGGATCTTCCTAGAGCATGGCTACGTAGATAAGTAGCATGGCGGGTTAATCAT
TAACTACAAGGAACCCCTAGTGATGGAGTTGGCCACTCCCTCTCTGCGCGCTCGCTCGCTCACTGAGGCC
GGGCGACCAAAGGTCGCCCGACGCCCGGGCTTTGCCCGGGCGGCCTCAGTGAGCGAGCGAGCGCGCAGCC
TTAATTAACCTAATTCACTGGCCGTCGTTTTACAACGTCGTGACTGGGAAAACCCTGGCGTTACCCAACT
TAATCGCCTTGCAGCACATCCCCCTTTCGCCAGCTGGCGTAATAGCGAAGAGGCCCGCACCGATCGCCCT
TCCCAACAGTTGCGCAGCCTGAATGGCGAATGGG
[124 nt withheld, positions 2625-2748]
C
[91 nt withheld, positions 2750-2840]
A
[49 nt withheld, positions 2842-2890]
CCTTTGACGTTGGAGTCCACGTTCTTT
[37 nt withheld, positions 2918-2954]
ACCCTATCTCGGTCTATTCTTTTGATTTATAAGGGATTTTGCCGATTTCGGCCTATTGGTTAAAAAATGA
GCTGATTTAACAAAAATTTAACGCGAATTTTAACAAAATATTAACGCTTACAATTTAGGTGGCACTTTTC
GGGGAAATGTGCGCGGAACCCCTATTTGTTTATTTTTCTAAATACATTCAAATATGTATCCGCTCATGAG
ACAATAACCCTGATAAATGCTTCAATAATATTGAAAAAGGAAGAGTATGAGTATTCAACATTTCCGTGTC
GCCCTTATTCCCTTTTTTGCGGCATTTTGCCTTCCTGTTTTTGCTCACCCAGAAACGCTGGTGAAAGTAA
AAGATGCTGAAGATCAGTTGGGTGCACGAGTGGGTTACATCGAACTGGATCTCAACAGCGGTAAGATCCT
TGAGAGTTTTCGCCCCGAAGAACGTTTTCCAATGATGAGCACTTTTAAAGTTCTGCTATGTGGCGCGGTA
TTATCCCGTATTGACGCCGGGCAAGAGCAACTCGGTCGCCGCATACACTATTCTCAGAATGACTTGGTTG
AGTACTCACCAGTCACAGAAAAGCATCTTACGGATGGCATGACAGTAAGAGAATTATGCAGTGCTGCCAT
AACCATGAGTGATAACACTGCGGCCAACTTACTTCTGACAACGATCGGAGGACCGAAGGAGCTAACCGCT
TTTTTGCACAACATGGGGGATCATGTAACTCGCCTTGATCGTTGGGAACCGGAGCTGAATGAAGCCATAC
CAAACGACGAGCGTGACACCACGATGCCTGTAGCAATGGCAACAACGTTGCGCAAACTATTAACTGGCGA
ACTACTTACTCTAGCTTCCCGGCAACAATTAATAGACTGGATGGAGGCGGATAAAGTTGCAGGACCACTT
CTGCGCTCGGCCCTTCCGGCTGGCTGGTTTATTGCTGATAAATCTGGAGCCGGTGAGCGTGGGTCTCGCG
GTATCATTGCAGCACTGGGGCCAGATGGTAAGCCCTCCCGTATCGTAGTTATCTACACGACGGGGAGTCA
GGCAACTATGGATGAACGAAATAGACAGATCGCTGAGATAGGTGCCTCACTGATTAAGCATTGGTAACTG
TCAGACCAAGTTTACTCATATATACTTTAGATTGATTTAAAACTTCATTTTTAATTTAAAAGGATCTAGG
TGAAGATCCTTTTTGATAATCTCATGACCAAAATCCCTTAACGTGAGTTTTCGTTCCACTGAGCGTCAGA
CCCCGTAGAAAAGATCAAAGGATCTTCTTGAGATCCTTTTTTTCTGCGCGTAATCTGCTGCTTGCAAACA
AAAAAACCACCGCTACCAGCGGTGGTTTGTTTGCCGGATCAAGAGCTACCAACTCTTTTTCCGAAGGTAA
CTGGCTTCAGCAGAGCGCAGATACCAAATACTGTTCTTCTAGTGTAGCCGTAGTTAGGCCACCACTTCAA
GAACTCTGTAGCACCGCCTACATACCTCGCTCTGCTAATCCTGTTACCAGTGGCTGCTGCCAGTGGCGAT
AAGTCGTGTCTTACCGGGTTGGACTCAAGACGATAGTTACCGGATAAGGCGCAGCGGTCGGGCTGAACGG
GGGGTTCGTGCACACAGCCCAGCTTGGAGCGAACGACCTACACCGAACTGAGATACCTACAGCGTGAGCT
ATGAGAAAGCGCCACGCTTCCCGAAGGGAGAAAGGCGGACAGGTATCCGGTAAGCGGCAGGGTCGGAACA
GGAGAGCGCACGAGGGAGCTTCCAGGGGGAAACGCCTGGTATCTTTATAGTCCTGTCGGGTTTCGCCACC
TCTGACTTGAGCGTCGATTTTTGTGATGCTCGTCAGGGGGGCGGAGCCTATGGAAAAACGCCAGCAACGC
GGCCTTTTTACGGTTCCTGGCCTTTTGCTGGCCTTTTGCTCACATGTTCTTTCCTGCGTTATCCCCTGAT
TCTGTGGATAACCGTATTACCGCCTTTGAGTGAGCTGATACCGCTCGCCGCAGCCGAACGACCGAGCGCA
GCGAGTCAGTGAGCGAGGAAGCGGAAGAGCGCCCAATACGCAAACCGCCTCTCCCCGCGCGTTGGCCGAT
TCATTAATGCAGCTGGCACGACAGGTTTCCCGACTGGAAAGCGGGCAGTGAGCGCAACGCAATTAATGTG
AGTTAGCTCACTCATTAGGCACCCCAGGCTTTACACTTTATGCTTCCGGCTCGTATGTTGTGTGGAATTG
TGAGCGGATAACAATTTCACACAGGAAACAGCTATGACCATGATTACGCCAGATTTAATTAAGGCCTTAA
TTAGG
